Addgene plasmid #27494: pBT239
Depositing lab: Liqun Luo. Depositing organization: Stanford University. Publication: Cortical representations of olfactory input by trans-synaptic tracing. Miyamichi K, Amat F, Moussavi F, Wang C, Wickersham I, Wall NR, Taniguchi H, Tasic B, Huang ZJ, He Z, Callaway EM, Horowitz MA, Luo L. Nature. 2011 Apr 14;472(7342):191-6. doi: 10.1038/nature09714. PubMed 21179085.
Backbone
  Vector backbone: pBluescript SK(+)
  Backbone manufacturer: Stratagene
  Backbone size w/o insert (bp): 2800
  Vector type: Mouse Targeting
Growth in bacteria
  Bacterial resistance: Ampicillin, 100 μg/mL
  Growth temperature: 37°C
  Growth strain: DH5alpha
  Growth instructions: DH5alpha Standard LB buffer at 37 degree
  Copy number: High Copy
Gene/Insert
  Gene/Insert name: TRE-tdTomato-myc
  Species: n/a
  Insert size (bp): 2266
  Tag / fusion protein: Myc (C terminal on insert)
  Cloning method: Restriction Enzyme; 5′ cloning site BglII (not destroyed); 3′ cloning site SpeI (not destroyed)
  Sequencing primers: 5′ M13Reverse; 3′ M13Forward
Terms and licenses: Academic/Nonprofit Terms; Industry Terms: Not Available to Industry
How to cite: pBT239 was a gift from Liqun Luo (Addgene plasmid # 27494 ; http://n2t.net/addgene:27494 ; RRID:Addgene_27494)
