[The description below was written by a language model from this plasmid's Addgene catalogue record and pLannotate feature annotations shown in this document.]
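Description:
pBT239 is a pBluescript SK(+)-based plasmid of 5,151 bp carrying a tetracycline-responsive tdTomato reporter cassette. It is catalogued as a mouse targeting vector. It propagates in E. coli as a high-copy plasmid through its ColE1/pUC-type origin and is selected with ampicillin via the β-lactamase gene and its own promoter. The backbone also retains the usual pBluescript elements: an f1 origin for single-stranded DNA production, remnants of the lac promoter/operator and lacZα region, and T3 and T7 phage promoters flanking the cloning site.

The insert, TRE-tdTomato-myc (about 2.3 kb, cloned between BglII and SpeI sites that were both preserved), begins with a tetracycline response element containing seven tetO operator copies. This is followed by a minimal CMV promoter. That arrangement is essentially silent on its own and is switched on when a tetracycline-controlled transactivator (tTA or rtTA) binds the operators, so expression depends on the presence of the transactivator and on doxycycline status. Downstream lies the coding sequence for tdTomato, a bright orange-red tandem-dimer fluorescent protein derived from Discosoma. The catalogue lists a C-terminal Myc epitope tag, although the tag is not annotated separately in the feature table. Transcripts are terminated by an SV40 polyadenylation signal, preceded by a short SV40 large T antigen fragment that is typical of this 3′ region.

No homology arms, recombinase sites or mammalian selection markers are annotated despite the "mouse targeting" classification. The plasmid therefore looks more like a source of a transactivator-dependent reporter cassette or an intermediate than a complete targeting vector. The associated publication concerns trans-synaptic tracing of olfactory circuits, but the record does not state the plasmid's specific role in that work.
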