Features (pLannotate 1.2.2; 18 found; start..end, strand, type, name):
     21..125     +  promoter       AmpR promoter: bla
    126..986     +  CDS            AmpR: β-lactamase; bla; confers resistance to ampicillin, carbenicillin, and related antibiotics
   1157..1745    +  rep_origin     ori: high-copy-number ColE1/pMB1/pBR322/pUC origin of replication
   1928..2020    +  CDS            lacI (fragment): lac repressor; lacI; The lac repressor binds to the lac operator to inhibit transcription in E. coli. This inhibition can be relieved by adding lactose or isopropyl-β-D-thiogalactopyranoside (IPTG).
   2033..2054    +  protein_bind   CAP binding site: CAP binding activates transcription in the presence of cAMP. E. coli catabolite activator protein
   2069..2099    +  promoter       lac promoter: promoter for the E. coli lac operon
   2107..2123    +  protein_bind   lac operator: The lac repressor binds to the lac operator to inhibit transcription in E. coli. This inhibition can be relieved by adding lactose or isopropyl-β-D-thiogalactopyranoside (IPTG). lac repressor encoded by lacI
   2168..2186    +  promoter       T3 promoter: promoter for bacteriophage T3 RNA polymerase
   2238..2508    +  protein_bind   tetracycline response element: contains seven copies of the tetracycline operator tetO tetracycline repressor TetR
   2519..2536    +  misc_feature   MCS (fragment): pUC18/19 multiple cloning site
   2541..2579    +  promoter       minimal CMV promoter: human cytomegalovirus (CMV) immediate early promoter
   2673..2698    +  misc_feature   MCS (fragment): pUC18/19 multiple cloning site
   2710..4137    +  CDS            tdTomato: tdTomato is a basic (constitutively fluorescent) orange fluorescent protein published in 2004, derived from Discosoma sp.. It is reported to be a somewhat slowly-maturing tandem dimer with low acid sensitivity.
   4280..4363    +  CDS            large T antigen (fragment): large T antigen from SV40 (simian virus 40)
   4386..4467    +  polyA_signal   SV40 poly(A) signal: SV40 polyadenylation signal
   4508..4526    -  promoter       T7 promoter: promoter for bacteriophage T7 RNA polymerase
   4529..4686    +  CDS            lacZα (fragment): LacZα fragment of β-galactosidase; lacZ fragment
   4691..5119    +  rep_origin     f1 ori (sequence partly withheld): f1 bacteriophage origin of replication; arrow indicates direction of (+) strand synthesis
>Addgene plasmid #27494 | pBT239 | depositor full sequence | sequence record 12961 | Author sequence
GCACTTTTCGGGGAAATGTGCGCGGAACCCCTATTTGTTTATTTTTCTAAATACATTCAAATATGTATCC
GCTCATGAGACAATAACCCTGATAAATGCTTCAATAATATTGAAAAAGGAAGAGTATGAGTATTCAACAT
TTCCGTGTCGCCCTTATTCCCTTTTTTGCGGCATTTTGCCTTCCTGTTTTTGCTCACCCAGAAACGCTGG
TGAAAGTAAAAGATGCTGAAGATCAGTTGGGTGCACGAGTGGGTTACATCGAACTGGATCTCAACAGCGG
TAAGATCCTTGAGAGTTTTCGCCCCGAAGAACGTTTTCCAATGATGAGCACTTTTAAAGTTCTGCTATGT
GGCGCGGTATTATCCCGTATTGACGCCGGGCAAGAGCAACTCGGTCGCCGCATACACTATTCTCAGAATG
ACTTGGTTGAGTACTCACCAGTCACAGAAAAGCATCTTACGGATGGCATGACAGTAAGAGAATTATGCAG
TGCTGCCATAACCATGAGTGATAACACTGCGGCCAACTTACTTCTGACAACGATCGGAGGACCGAAGGAG
CTAACCGCTTTTTTGCACAACATGGGGGATCATGTAACTCGCCTTGATCGTTGGGAACCGGAGCTGAATG
AAGCCATACCAAACGACGAGCGTGACACCACGATGCCTGTAGCAATGGCAACAACGTTGCGCAAACTATT
AACTGGCGAACTACTTACTCTAGCTTCCCGGCAACAATTAATAGACTGGATGGAGGCGGATAAAGTTGCA
GGACCACTTCTGCGCTCGGCCCTTCCGGCTGGCTGGTTTATTGCTGATAAATCTGGAGCCGGTGAGCGTG
GGTCTCGCGGTATCATTGCAGCACTGGGGCCAGATGGTAAGCCCTCCCGTATCGTAGTTATCTACACGAC
GGGGAGTCAGGCAACTATGGATGAACGAAATAGACAGATCGCTGAGATAGGTGCCTCACTGATTAAGCAT
TGGTAACTGTCAGACCAAGTTTACTCATATATACTTTAGATTGATTTAAAACTTCATTTTTAATTTAAAA
GGATCTAGGTGAAGATCCTTTTTGATAATCTCATGACCAAAATCCCTTAACGTGAGTTTTCGTTCCACTG
AGCGTCAGACCCCGTAGAAAAGATCAAAGGATCTTCTTGAGATCCTTTTTTTCTGCGCGTAATCTGCTGC
TTGCAAACAAAAAAACCACCGCTACCAGCGGTGGTTTGTTTGCCGGATCAAGAGCTACCAACTCTTTTTC
CGAAGGTAACTGGCTTCAGCAGAGCGCAGATACCAAATACTGTCCTTCTAGTGTAGCCGTAGTTAGGCCA
CCACTTCAAGAACTCTGTAGCACCGCCTACATACCTCGCTCTGCTAATCCTGTTACCAGTGGCTGCTGCC
AGTGGCGATAAGTCGTGTCTTACCGGGTTGGACTCAAGACGATAGTTACCGGATAAGGCGCAGCGGTCGG
GCTGAACGGGGGGTTCGTGCACACAGCCCAGCTTGGAGCGAACGACCTACACCGAACTGAGATACCTACA
GCGTGAGCTATGAGAAAGCGCCACGCTTCCCGAAGGGAGAAAGGCGGACAGGTATCCGGTAAGCGGCAGG
GTCGGAACAGGAGAGCGCACGAGGGAGCTTCCAGGGGGAAACGCCTGGTATCTTTATAGTCCTGTCGGGT
TTCGCCACCTCTGACTTGAGCGTCGATTTTTGTGATGCTCGTCAGGGGGGCGGAGCCTATGGAAAAACGC
CAGCAACGCGGCCTTTTTACGGTTCCTGGCCTTTTGCTGGCCTTTTGCTCACATGTTCTTTCCTGCGTTA
TCCCCTGATTCTGTGGATAACCGTATTACCGCCTTTGAGTGAGCTGATACCGCTCGCCGCAGCCGAACGA
CCGAGCGCAGCGAGTCAGTGAGCGAGGAAGCGGAAGAGCGCCCAATACGCAAACCGCCTCTCCCCGCGCG
TTGGCCGATTCATTAATGCAGCTGGCACGACAGGTTTCCCGACTGGAAAGCGGGCAGTGAGCGCAACGCA
ATTAATGTGAGTTAGCTCACTCATTAGGCACCCCAGGCTTTACACTTTATGCTTCCGGCTCGTATGTTGT
GTGGAATTGTGAGCGGATAACAATTTCACACAGGAAACAGCTATGACCATGATTACGCCAAGCTCGAAAT
TAACCCTCACTAAAGGGAACAAAAGCTGGAGCTGATTTAAATAGGAGATCTGATTCGAGTTTACCACTCC
CTATCAGTGATAGAGAAAAGTGAAAGTCGAGTTTACCACTCCCTATCAGTGATAGAGAAAAGTGAAAGTC
GAGTTTACCACTCCCTATCAGTGATAGAGAAAAGTGAAAGTCGAGTTTACCACTCCCTATCAGTGATAGA
GAAAAGTGAAAGTCGAGTTTACCACTCCCTATCAGTGATAGAGAAAAGTGAAAGTCGAGTTTACCACTCC
CTATCAGTGATAGAGAAAAGTGAAAGTCGAGTTTACCACTCCCTATCAGTGATAGAGAAAAGTGAAAGTC
GAGCTCGGTACCCGGGTCGAGGTAGGCGTGTACGGTGGGAGGCCTATATAAGCAGAGCTCGTTTAGTGAA
CCGTCAGATCGCCTGGAGACGCCATCCACGCTGTTTTGACCTCCATAGAAGACACCGGGACCGATCCAGC
CTCCGCGGCCCCGAATTCGAGCTCGGTACCCGGGGATCGGGCCGCCACCATGGTGAGTAAGGGCGAGGAG
GTCATCAAAGAGTTCATGCGCTTCAAGGTGCGCATGGAGGGCTCCATGAACGGCCACGAGTTCGAGATCG
AGGGCGAGGGCGAGGGCCGCCCCTACGAGGGCACCCAGACCGCCAAGCTGAAGGTGACCAAGGGCGGCCC
CCTGCCCTTCGCCTGGGACATCCTGTCCCCCCAGTTCATGTACGGCTCCAAGGCGTACGTGAAGCACCCC
GCCGACATCCCCGATTACAAGAAGCTGTCCTTCCCCGAGGGCTTCAAGTGGGAGCGCGTGATGAACTTCG
AGGACGGCGGTCTGGTGACCGTGACCCAGGACTCCTCCCTGCAGGACGGCACGCTGATCTACAAGGTGAA
GATGCGCGGCACCAACTTCCCCCCCGACGGCCCCGTAATGCAGAAGAAGACCATGGGCTGGGAGGCCTCC
ACCGAGCGCCTGTACCCCCGCGACGGCGTGCTGAAGGGCGAGATCCACCAGGCCCTGAAGCTGAAGGACG
GCGGCCACTACCTGGTGGAGTTCAAGACCATCTACATGGCCAAGAAGCCCGTGCAACTGCCCGGCTACTA
CTACGTGGACACCAAGCTGGACATCACCTCCCACAACGAGGACTACACCATCGTGGAACAGTACGAGCGC
TCCGAGGGCCGCCACCACCTGTTCCTGGGGCATGGCACCGGCAGCACCGGCAGCGGCAGCTCCGGCACCG
CCTCCTCCGAGGACAACAACATGGCCGTCATCAAAGAGTTCATGCGCTTCAAGGTGCGCATGGAGGGCTC
CATGAACGGCCACGAGTTCGAGATCGAGGGCGAGGGCGAGGGCCGCCCCTACGAGGGCACCCAGACCGCC
AAGCTGAAGGTGACCAAGGGCGGCCCCCTGCCCTTCGCCTGGGACATCCTGTCCCCCCAGTTCATGTACG
GCTCCAAGGCGTACGTGAAGCACCCCGCCGACATCCCCGATTACAAGAAGCTGTCCTTCCCCGAGGGCTT
CAAGTGGGAGCGCGTGATGAACTTCGAGGACGGCGGTCTGGTGACCGTGACCCAGGACTCCTCCCTGCAG
GACGGCACGCTGATCTACAAGGTGAAGATGCGCGGCACCAACTTCCCCCCCGACGGCCCCGTAATGCAGA
AGAAGACCATGGGCTGGGAGGCCTCCACCGAGCGCCTGTACCCCCGCGACGGCGTGCTGAAGGGCGAGAT
CCACCAGGCCCTGAAGCTGAAGGACGGCGGCCGCTACCTGGTGGAGTTCAAGACCATCTACATGGCCAAG
AAGCCCGTGCAACTGCCCGGCTACTACTACGTGGACACCAAGCTGGACATCACCTCCCACAACGAGGACT
ACACCATCGTGGAACAGTACGAGCGCTCCGAGGGCCGCCACCACCTGTTCCTGTACGGCATGGACGAGCT
GTACAAGAGATCCTTAGAGCAGAAACTCATTAGCGAGGAGGACCTGAACAGCGAACAGAAACTCATTTCC
GAAGAGGATCTCAACTCCGAGCAGAAGCTGATCAGCGAGGAGGACCTGAGATCCTGAGAATTCGACGATA
TCTCTAGAGGATCATAATCAGCCATACCACATTTGTAGAGGTTTTACTTGCTTTAAAAAACCTCCCACAC
CTCCCCCTGAACCTGAAACATAAAATGAATGCAATTGTTGTTGTTAACTTGTTTATTGCAGCTTATAATG
GTTACAAATAAAGCAATAGCATCACAAATTTCACAAATAAAGCATTTTTTTCACTGCCTCGAATCACTAG
TAAGGGGCGCGCCTGTACCCAATTCGCCCTATAGTGAGTCGTATTACAATTCACTGGCCGTCGTTTTACA
ACGTCGTGACTGGGAAAACCCTGGCGTTACCCAACTTAATCGCCTTGCAGCACATCCCCCTTTCGCCAGC
TGGCGTAATAGCGAAGAGGCCCGCACCGATCGCCCTTCCCAACAGTTGCGCAGCCTGAATGGCGAATGGG
[124 nt withheld, positions 4691-4814]
C
[91 nt withheld, positions 4816-4906]
A
[49 nt withheld, positions 4908-4956]
CCTTTGACGTTGGAGTCCACGTTCTTT
[37 nt withheld, positions 4984-5020]
ACCCTATCTCGGTCTATTCTTTTGATTTATAAGGGATTTTGCCGATTTCGGCCTATTGGTTAAAAAATGA
GCTGATTTAACAAAAATTTAACGCGAATTTTAACAAAATATTAACGCTTACAATTTAGGTG
