>Addgene plasmid #27494 | pBT239 | addgene partial sequence | sequence record 33904 | 27494 with M13R (5' CAGGAAACAGCTATGACC 3')
AACCCTCACTAAAGGGAACAAAAGCTGGAGCTGATTTAAATAGGAGATCTGATTCGAGTTTACCACTCCC
TATCAGTGATAGAGAAAAGTGAAAGTCGAGTTTACCACTCCCTATCAGTGATAGAGAAAAGTGAAAGTCG
AGTTTACCACTCCCTATCAGTGATAGAGAAAAGTGAAAGTCGAGTTTACCACTCCCTATCAGTGATAGAG
AAAAGTGAAAGTCGAGTTTACCACTCCCTATCAGTGATAGAGAAAAGTGAAAGTCGAGTTTACCACTCCC
TATCAGTGATAGAGAAAAGTGAAAGTCGAGTTTACCACTCCCTATCAGTGATAGAGAAAAGTGAAAGTCG
AGCTCGGTACCCGGGTCGAGGTAGGCGTGTACGGTGGGAGGCCTATATAAGCAGAGCTCGTTTAGTGAAC
CGTCAGATCGCCTGGAGACGCCATCCACGCTGTTTTGACCTCCATAGAAGACACCGGGACCGATCCAGCC
TCCGCGGCCCCGAATTCGAGCTCGGTACCCGGGGATCGGGCCGCCACCATGGTGAGTAAGGGCGAGGAGG
TCATCAAAGAGTTCATGCGCTTCAAGGTGCGCATGGAGGGCTCCATGAACGGCCACGAGTTCGAGATCGA
G
