>Addgene plasmid #27494 | pBT239 | addgene partial sequence | sequence record 33905 | 27494 with T7
TTTGTAACCATTATAAGCTGCAATAAACAAGTTAACAACAACAATTGCATTCATTTTATGTTTCAGGTTC
AGGGGGAGGTGTGGGAGGTTTTTTAAAGCAAGTAAAACCTCTACAAATGTGGTATGGCTGATTATGATCC
TCTAGAGATATCGTCGAATTCTCAGGATCTCAGGTCCTCCTCGCTGATCAGCTTCTGCTCGGAGTTGAGA
TCCTCTTCGGAAATGAGTTTCTGTTCGCTGTTCAGGTCCTCCTCGCTAATGAGTTTCTGCTCTAAGGATC
TCTTGTACAGCTCGTCCATGCCGTACAGGAACAGGTGGTGGCGGCCCTCGGAGCGCTCGTACTGTTCCAC
GATGGTGTAGTCCTCGTTGTGGGAGGTGATGTCCAGCTTGGTGTCCACGTAGTAGTAGCCGGGCAGTTGC
ACGGGCTTCTTGGCCATGTAGATGGTCTTGAACTCCACCAGGTAGCGGCCGCCGTCCTTCAGCTTCAGGG
CCTGGTGGATCTCGCCCTTCAGCACGCCGTCGCGGGGGTACAGGCGCTCGGTGGAGGCCTCCCAGCCCAT
GGTCTTCTTCTGCATTACGGGGCCGTCGGGGGGGAAGTTGGTGCCGCGCATCTTCACCTTGTAGATCAGC
GTGCCGTCCTGCAGGGAGGAGTCCTGGGTCACGGTCACCAGACCGCCGTCCTCGAAGTTCATCACGCGCT
CCCACTTGAAGCCCTCGGGG
